Addgene plasmid #195879: COL11A1_1570-1806_HisN_AviC
Purpose: Baculovirus expression for structure determination; may not be full ORF
Depositing lab: Cheryl Arrowsmith. Depositing organization: University of Toronto.
Backbone
  Vector backbone: pFHMSP-AviC-LIC-N
  Backbone manufacturer: pFHMSP-LIC-N (Plasmid #26095)
  Vector type: pFHMSP-AviC-LIC-N, Baculovirus Expression
Growth in bacteria
  Bacterial resistance: Ampicillin, 100 μg/mL
  Growth temperature: 37°C
  Growth strain: DH5alpha
  Copy number: High Copy
Gene/Insert
  Gene/Insert name: COL11A1
  Species: H. sapiens (human)
  Insert size (bp): 711
  Entrez Gene: COL11A1 (a.k.a. CO11A1, COLL6, DFNA37, STL2)
  Promoter: Polyhedrin
  Cloning method: Ligation Independent Cloning
  Sequencing primers: 5′ pFBOH-fwd (5'-CCGGATTATTCATACCGTCCCACCA-3'); 3′ pFBOH-rev (5'-CTGATTATGATCCTCTAGTACTTCT-3')
Terms and licenses: Academic/Nonprofit Terms; Industry Terms: Not Available to Industry
Depositor comments: SGC structures for NIH Treat-AD Project
How to cite: COL11A1_1570-1806_HisN_AviC was a gift from Cheryl Arrowsmith (Addgene plasmid # 195879 ; http://n2t.net/addgene:195879 ; RRID:Addgene_195879)
