[The description below was written by a language model from this plasmid's Addgene catalogue record and pLannotate feature annotations shown in this document.]
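Description:
COL11A1_1570-1806_HisN_AviC is a baculovirus transfer plasmid built on the pFHMSP-AviC-LIC-N backbone, a derivative of pFHMSP-LIC-N, for producing a fragment of human collagen type XI alpha 1 chain in insect cells. In bacteria it is maintained at high copy through a ColE1/pUC-type origin and selected with ampicillin via β-lactamase; an f1 origin is also present. The expression cassette lies between the Tn7R and Tn7L ends of a mini-Tn7 element together with a gentamicin acetyltransferase gene driven by the Pc integron promoter. This is the layout used for site-specific transposition into a bacmid to generate recombinant baculovirus.

Within the transposable segment, the polyhedrin promoter drives a very late, high-level transcript that ends at an SV40 polyadenylation signal. The open reading frame begins with the honeybee melittin signal sequence, which directs the product into the secretory pathway, followed by an N-terminal His tag and a TEV protease site that allows the tag to be removed after affinity purification. The 711 bp insert, introduced by ligation-independent cloning, corresponds to residues 1570–1806 of COL11A1 as indicated by the construct name, so it is a domain-level fragment rather than the full ORF. The name and backbone also indicate a C-terminal Avi tag for site-specific biotinylation, although the feature table does not annotate it; there is an unannotated stretch between the insert and the SV40-derived sequence.

The plasmid was deposited for secreted protein production aimed at structure determination, as part of a structural genomics effort supporting the NIH Treat-AD project.
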