Features (pLannotate 1.2.2; 18 found; start..end, strand, type, name):
     81..97      +  CDS            lacZα (fragment): LacZα fragment of β-galactosidase; lacZ fragment
    102..556     +  rep_origin     f1 ori (sequence partly withheld): f1 bacteriophage origin of replication; arrow indicates direction of (+) strand synthesis
    582..686     +  promoter       AmpR promoter: bla
    687..1547    +  CDS            AmpR: β-lactamase; bla; confers resistance to ampicillin, carbenicillin, and related antibiotics
   1718..2306    +  rep_origin     ori: high-copy-number ColE1/pMB1/pBR322/pUC origin of replication
   2492..2543    -  misc_feature   bom (fragment): basis of mobility region from pBR322
   2611..2835    -  mobile_element Tn7R: mini-Tn7 element (right end of the Tn7 transposon) Tn7
   2902..3435    -  CDS            GmR: gentamycin acetyltransferase; aacC1; confers resistance to gentamycin
   3624..3652    -  promoter       Pc promoter: intI1 (promoter lies within the coding sequence); class 1 integron promoter
   3630..3977    -  CDS            YPR2_ECOLX (fragment): Protein predicted: Swiss-Prot protein existence level 4. From Escherichia coli.
   4004..4095    +  promoter       polyhedrin promoter: polh from Autographa californica; promoter for the baculovirus polyhedrin gene
   4150..4211    +  sig_peptide    melittin signal sequence: signal sequence from honeybee melittin
   4225..4242    +  CDS            7xHis (fragment): 6xHis affinity tag
   4264..4284    +  CDS            TEV site: tobacco etch virus (TEV) protease recognition and cleavage site
   4294..5004    +  CDS            COL11A1 (fragment): COBA1_HUMAN - Also known as COLL6. Experimental evidence at protein level: Swiss-Prot protein existence level 1. May play an important role in fibrillogenesis by controlling lateral growth of collagen II fibrils. From Homo sapiens (Human).
   5096..5179    +  CDS            large T antigen (fragment): large T antigen from SV40 (simian virus 40)
   5202..5336    +  polyA_signal   SV40 poly(A) signal: SV40 polyadenylation signal
   5365..5530    -  mobile_element Tn7L: mini-Tn7 element (left end of the Tn7 transposon) Tn7
>Addgene plasmid #195879 | COL11A1_1570-1806_HisN_AviC | addgene full sequence | sequence record 387249 | Addgene NGS Result
TTCTCTGTCACAGAATGAAAATTTTTCTGTCATCTCTTCGTTATTAATGTTTGTAATTGACTGAATATCA
ACGCTTATTTGCAGCCTGAATGGCGAATGGG
[124 nt withheld, positions 102-225]
C
[91 nt withheld, positions 227-317]
A
[49 nt withheld, positions 319-367]
CCTTTGACGTTGGAGTCCACGTTCTT
[37 nt withheld, positions 394-430]
ACCCTATCTCGGTCTATTCTTTTGATTTATAAGGGATTTTGCCGATTTCGGCCTATTGGTTAAAAAATGA
GCTGATTTAACAAAAATTTAACGCGAATTTTAACAAAATATTAACGCTTACAATTTAGGTGGCACTTTTC
GGGGAAATGTGCGCGGAACCCCTATTTGTTTATTTTTCTAAATACATTCAAATATGTATCCGCTCATGAG
ACAATAACCCTGATAAATGCTTCAATAATATTGAAAAAGGAAGAGTATGAGTATTCAACATTTCCGTGTC
GCCCTTATTCCCTTTTTTGCGGCATTTTGCCTTCCTGTTTTTGCTCACCCAGAAACGCTGGTGAAAGTAA
AAGATGCTGAAGATCAGTTGGGTGCACGAGTGGGTTACATCGAACTGGATCTCAACAGCGGTAAGATCCT
TGAGAGTTTTCGCCCCGAAGAACGTTTTCCAATGATGAGCACTTTTAAAGTTCTGCTATGTGGCGCGGTA
TTATCCCGTATTGACGCCGGGCAAGAGCAACTCGGTCGCCGCATACACTATTCTCAGAATGACTTGGTTG
AGTACTCACCAGTCACAGAAAAGCATCTTACGGATGGCATGACAGTAAGAGAATTATGCAGTGCTGCCAT
AACCATGAGTGATAACACTGCGGCCAACTTACTTCTGACAACGATCGGAGGACCGAAGGAGCTAACCGCT
TTTTTGCACAACATGGGGGATCATGTAACTCGCCTTGATCGTTGGGAACCGGAGCTGAATGAAGCCATAC
CAAACGACGAGCGTGACACCACGATGCCTGTAGCAATGGCAACAACGTTGCGCAAACTATTAACTGGCGA
ACTACTTACTCTAGCTTCCCGGCAACAATTAATAGACTGGATGGAGGCGGATAAAGTTGCAGGACCACTT
CTGCGCTCGGCCCTTCCGGCTGGCTGGTTTATTGCTGATAAATCTGGAGCCGGTGAGCGTGGGTCTCGCG
GTATCATTGCAGCACTGGGGCCAGATGGTAAGCCCTCCCGTATCGTAGTTATCTACACGACGGGGAGTCA
GGCAACTATGGATGAACGAAATAGACAGATCGCTGAGATAGGTGCCTCACTGATTAAGCATTGGTAACTG
TCAGACCAAGTTTACTCATATATACTTTAGATTGATTTAAAACTTCATTTTTAATTTAAAAGGATCTAGG
TGAAGATCCTTTTTGATAATCTCATGACCAAAATCCCTTAACGTGAGTTTTCGTTCCACTGAGCGTCAGA
CCCCGTAGAAAAGATCAAAGGATCTTCTTGAGATCCTTTTTTTCTGCGCGTAATCTGCTGCTTGCAAACA
AAAAAACCACCGCTACCAGCGGTGGTTTGTTTGCCGGATCAAGAGCTACCAACTCTTTTTCCGAAGGTAA
CTGGCTTCAGCAGAGCGCAGATACCAAATACTGTTCTTCTAGTGTAGCCGTAGTTAGGCCACCACTTCAA
GAACTCTGTAGCACCGCCTACATACCTCGCTCTGCTAATCCTGTTACCAGTGGCTGCTGCCAGTGGCGAT
AAGTCGTGTCTTACCGGGTTGGACTCAAGACGATAGTTACCGGATAAGGCGCAGCGGTCGGGCTGAACGG
GGGGTTCGTGCACACAGCCCAGCTTGGAGCGAACGACCTACACCGAACTGAGATACCTACAGCGTGAGCT
ATGAGAAAGCGCCACGCTTCCCGAAGGGAGAAAGGCGGACAGGTATCCGGTAAGCGGCAGGGTCGGAACA
GGAGAGCGCACGAGGGAGCTTCCAGGGGGAAACGCCTGGTATCTTTATAGTCCTGTCGGGTTTCGCCACC
TCTGACTTGAGCGTCGATTTTTGTGATGCTCGTCAGGGGGGCGGAGCCTATGGAAAAACGCCAGCAACGC
GGCCTTTTTACGGTTCCTGGCCTTTTGCTGGCCTTTTGCTCACATGTTCTTTCCTGCGTTATCCCCTGAT
TCTGTGGATAACCGTATTACCGCCTTTGAGTGAGCTGATACCGCTCGCCGCAGCCGAACGACCGAGCGCA
GCGAGTCAGTGAGCGAGGAAGCGGAAGAGCGCCTGATGCGGTATTTTCTCCTTACGCATCTGTGCGGTAT
TTCACACCGCATAGACCAGCCGCGTAACCTGGCAAAATCGGTTACGGTTGAGTAATAAATGGATGCCCTG
CGTAAGCGGGTGTGGGCGGACAATAAAGTCTTAAACTGAACAAAATAGATCTAAACTATGACAATAAAGT
CTTAAACTAGACAGAATAGTTGTAAACTGAAATCAGTCCAGTTATGCTGTGAAAAAGCATACTGGACTTT
TGTTATGGCTAAAGCAAACTCTTCATTTTCTGAAGTGCAAATTGCCCGTCGTATTAAAGAGGGGCGTGGC
CAAGGGCATGGTAAAGACTATATTCGCGGCGTTGTGACAATTTACCGAACAACTCCGCGGCCGGGAAGCC
GATCTCGGCTTGAACGAATTGTTAGGTGGCGGTACTTGGGTCGATATCAAAGTGCATCACTTCTTCCCGT
ATGCCCAACTTTGTATAGAGAGCCACTGCGGGATCGTCACCGTAATCTGCTTGCACGTAGATCACATAAG
CACCAAGCGCGTTGGCCTCATGCTTGAGGAGATTGATGAGCGCGGTGGCAATGCCCTGCCTCCGGTGCTC
GCCGGAGACTGCGAGATCATAGATATAGATCTCACTACGCGGCTGCTCAAACTTGGGCAGAACGTAAGCC
GCGAGAGCGCCAACAACCGCTTCTTGGTCGAAGGCAGCAAGCGCGATGAATGTCTTACTACGGAGCAAGT
TCCCGAGGTAATCGGAGTCCGGCTGATGTTGGGAGTAGGTGGCTACGTCTCCGAACTCACGACCGAAAAG
ATCAAGAGCAGCCCGCATGGATTTGACTTGGTCAGGGCCGAGCCTACATGTGCGAATGATGCCCATACTT
GAGCCACCTAACTTTGTTTTAGGGCGACTGCCCTGCTGCGTAACATCGTTGCTGCTGCGTAACATCGTTG
CTGCTCCATAACATCAAACATCGACCCACGGCGTAACGCGCTTGCTGCTTGGATGCCCGAGGCATAGACT
GTACAAAAAAACAGTCATAACAAGCCATGAAAACCGCCACTGCGCCGTTACCACCGCTGCGTTCGGTCAA
GGTTCTGGACCAGTTGCGTGAGCGCATACGCTACTTGCATTACAGTTTACGAACCGAACAGGCTTATGTC
AACTGGGTTCGTGCCTTCATCCGTTTCCACGGTGTGCGTCACCCGGCAACCTTGGGCAGCAGCGAAGTCG
AGGCATTTCTGTCCTGGCTGGCGAACGAGCGCAAGGTTTCGGTCTCCACGCATCGTCAGGCATTGGCGGC
CTTGCTGTTCTTCTACGGCAAGGTGCTGTGCACGGATCTGCCCTGGCTTCAGGAGATCGGAAGACCTCGG
CCGTCGCGGCGCTTGCCGGTGGTGCTGACCCCGGATGAAGTGGTTCGCATCCTCGGTTTTCTGGAAGGCG
AGCATCGTTTGTTCGCCCAGGACTCTAGCTATAGTTCTAGTGGTTGGCTACGTATACTCCGGAATATTAA
TAGATCATGGAGATAATTAAAATGATAACCATCTCGCAAATAAATAAGTATTTTACTGTTTTCGTAACAG
TTTTGTAATAAAAAAACCTATAAATATTCCGGATTATTCATACCGTCCCACCATCGGGCGCGGATCTCGG
TCCGAAACCATGAAATTCTTAGTCAACGTTGCCCTTGTTTTTATGGTCGTATACATTTCTTACATCTATG
CGGCCGCTCCGGAACATCACCATCACCATCACGATTACGATATCCCAACGACCGAAAACCTGTATTTTCA
GGGCGCCATGGATTTAGACTACTCGGATGGTATGGAGGAGATTTTTGGGAGTCTGAACTCCCTTAAGCAA
GATATAGAACACATGAAGTTCCCTATGGGCACCCAGACAAACCCGGCCAGAACCTGCAAAGACCTACAGC
TAAGTCACCCCGACTTTCCTGACGGCGAGTATTGGATAGACCCAAACCAAGGCTGTAGTGGCGATTCGTT
TAAAGTATATTGCAACTTTACCTCTGGCGGGGAGACATGCATATACCCCGATAAGAAGAGTGAGGGGGTC
AGGATTTCTTCATGGCCGAAAGAAAAACCGGGGTCGTGGTTCTCTGAATTTAAGCGTGGCAAGTTACTGA
GTTACCTGGACGTAGAAGGCAATAGTATAAATATGGTTCAGATGACGTTTTTGAAGTTACTTACAGCGTC
AGCCAGGCAAAACTTCACGTATCACTGTCATCAGTCTGCAGCATGGTACGATGTGTCATCAGGGAGCTAT
GACAAGGCACTCCGTTTTCTTGGGTCAAATGATGAGGAAATGAGCTATGATAATAATCCGTTCATCAAGA
CATTATATGATGGATGTGCTTCCAGAAAGGGTTACGAAAAGACAGTTATTGAGATAAACACTCCCAAGAT
CGACCAAGTACCAATCGTAGACGTCATGATTAATGATTTCGGTGATCAAAACCAAAAATTTGGCTTCGAA
GTAGGGCCCGTGTGCTTCCTAGGTTCGAGCAAGGGAGGTTATGGCTTGAACGACATATTCGAGGCCCAAA
AAATTGAATGGCATGAGTGATGAAGCTTGTCGAGAAGTACTAGAGGATCATAATCAGCCATACCACATTT
GTAGAGGTTTTACTTGCTTTAAAAAACCTCCCACACCTCCCCCTGAACCTGAAACATAAAATGAATGCAA
TTGTTGTTGTTAACTTGTTTATTGCAGCTTATAATGGTTACAAATAAAGCAATAGCATCACAAATTTCAC
AAATAAAGCATTTTTTTCACTGCATTCTAGTTGTGGTTTGTCCAAACTCATCAATGTATCTTATCATGTC
TGGATCTGATCACTGCTTGAGCCTAGGAGATCCGAACCAGATAAGTGAAATCTAGTTCCAAACTATTTTG
TCATTTTTAATTTTCGTATTAGCTTACGACGCTACACCCAGTTCCCATCTATTTTGTCACTCTTCCCTAA
ATAATCCTTAAAAACTCCATTTCCACCCCTCCCAGTTCCCAACTATTTTGTCCGCCCACAGCGGGGCATT
TTTCTTCCTGTTATGTTTTTAATCAAACATCCTGCCAACTCCATGTGACAAACCGTCATCTTCGGCTACT
TT
