>Addgene plasmid #195879 | COL11A1_1570-1806_HisN_AviC | depositor partial sequence | sequence record 380029 | Insert Sequence
TTAGACTACTCGGATGGTATGGAGGAGATTTTTGGGAGTCTGAACTCCCTTAAGCAAGATATAGAACACA
TGAAGTTCCCTATGGGCACCCAGACAAACCCGGCCAGAACCTGCAAAGACCTACAGCTAAGTCACCCCGA
CTTTCCTGACGGCGAGTATTGGATAGACCCAAACCAAGGCTGTAGTGGCGATTCGTTTAAAGTATATTGC
AACTTTACCTCTGGCGGGGAGACATGCATATACCCCGATAAGAAGAGTGAGGGGGTCAGGATTTCTTCAT
GGCCGAAAGAAAAACCGGGGTCGTGGTTCTCTGAATTTAAGCGTGGCAAGTTACTGAGTTACCTGGACGT
AGAAGGCAATAGTATAAATATGGTTCAGATGACGTTTTTGAAGTTACTTACAGCGTCAGCCAGGCAAAAC
TTCACGTATCACTGTCATCAGTCTGCAGCATGGTACGATGTGTCATCAGGGAGCTATGACAAGGCACTCC
GTTTTCTTGGGTCAAATGATGAGGAAATGAGCTATGATAATAATCCGTTCATCAAGACATTATATGATGG
ATGTGCTTCCAGAAAGGGTTACGAAAAGACAGTTATTGAGATAAACACTCCCAAGATCGACCAAGTACCA
ATCGTAGACGTCATGATTAATGATTTCGGTGATCAAAACCAAAAATTTGGCTTCGAAGTAGGGCCCGTGT
GCTTCCTAGGT
